Addgene plasmid #195021: LentiCRISPRCreb5gRNA
Purpose: Sequence specific sgRNA that guide Cas9 to the genomic region encoding the bovine Creb5 DNA binding domain
Depositing lab: Andrew Lassar & Cheng-Hai Zhang. Depositing organization: Harvard Medical School. Publication: Creb5 establishes the competence for Prg4 expression in articular cartilage. Zhang CH, Gao Y, Jadhav U, Hung HH, Holton KM, Grodzinsky AJ, Shivdasani RA, Lassar AB. Commun Biol. 2021 Mar 12;4(1):332. doi: 10.1038/s42003-021-01857-0. PubMed 33712729.
Backbone
  Vector backbone: lentiCRISPR v2
  Backbone manufacturer: Feng Zhang (Addgene plasmid # 52961)
  Vector type: Mammalian Expression, Lentiviral
Growth in bacteria
  Bacterial resistance: Ampicillin, 100 μg/mL
  Growth temperature: 37°C
  Growth strain: NEB Stable
  Copy number: High Copy
Gene/Insert
  Gene/Insert name: Creb5 gRNA
  gRNA/shRNA sequence: C TGA AGC TGC ATG TTT GTC T
  Species: B. taurus (bovine)
  Entrez Gene: CREB5
  Cloning method: Restriction Enzyme; 5′ cloning site n/a (unknown if destroyed); 3′ cloning site n/a (unknown if destroyed)
  Sequencing primers: 5′ n/a
Terms and licenses: Academic/Nonprofit Terms; Industry Terms: Not Available to Industry
How to cite: LentiCRISPRCreb5gRNA was a gift from Andrew Lassar & Cheng-Hai Zhang (Addgene plasmid # 195021 ; http://n2t.net/addgene:195021 ; RRID:Addgene_195021)
