[The description below was written by a language model from this plasmid's Addgene catalogue record and pLannotate feature annotations shown in this document.]
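Description:
LentiCRISPRCreb5gRNA is a lentiviral, all-in-one CRISPR/Cas9 plasmid built on the lentiCRISPR v2 backbone and carrying a single guide RNA directed against bovine (B. taurus) CREB5, specifically the genomic region encoding the Creb5 DNA-binding domain. In bacteria it is maintained through a high-copy ColE1/pUC-type origin with ampicillin selection (AmpR), and an f1 origin is also present. Outside the viral cassette, the backbone carries an SV40/EM7-driven BleoR cassette with an SV40 poly(A) signal, which could confer bleomycin/Zeocin resistance in mammalian or bacterial cells.

The transfer cassette has a third-generation, self-inactivating layout. A CMV enhancer/promoter is fused to a truncated HIV-1 5' LTR to drive genomic RNA production in packaging cells. This is followed by the Ψ packaging signal, a gag fragment, the RRE for Rev-dependent nuclear export, and the cPPT/CTS. The cassette ends in a ΔU3 3' LTR followed by a bGH poly(A) signal. Within it, a human U6 Pol III promoter transcribes the Creb5 spacer fused to the S. pyogenes gRNA scaffold, while an EF-1α core promoter drives S. pyogenes Cas9. A puromycin N-acetyltransferase coding sequence lies downstream of Cas9 for selecting transduced cells. The annotation does not show the linker between the two, nor any tags or localization signals on Cas9. A WPRE enhances transcript expression.

Once packaged and delivered, the vector provides nuclease, guide and drug selection from one integrated provirus. According to the record, its purpose is to guide Cas9 to the Creb5 DNA-binding domain coding region in bovine cells. The associated publication concerns Creb5 and competence for Prg4 expression in articular cartilage.
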