Features (pLannotate 1.2.2; 33 found; start..end, strand, type, name):
     85..414     +  promoter       SV40 promoter: SV40 enhancer and early promoter
    462..509     +  promoter       EM7 promoter: synthetic bacterial promoter&nbsp
    528..902     +  CDS            BleoR: antibiotic-binding protein; Sh ble from Streptoalloteichus hindustanus; confers resistance to bleomycin, phleomycin, and Zeocin™
    912..1037    +  CDS            ble (fragment): BLE_KLEPN - Experimental evidence at protein level: Swiss-Prot protein existence level 1. Binding protein with a strong affinity to the bleomycin family of antibiotics. Binds to CL990; an antimitotic-antibiotic compound. From Klebsiella pneumoniae.
   1032..1153    +  polyA_signal   SV40 poly(A) signal: SV40 polyadenylation signal
   1224..1246    -  protein_bind   lac operator (fragment): The lac repressor binds to the lac operator to inhibit transcription in E. coli. This inhibition can be relieved by adding lactose or isopropyl-β-D-thiogalactopyranoside (IPTG). lac repressor encoded by lacI
   1250..1280    -  promoter       lac promoter: promoter for the E. coli lac operon
   1295..1316    -  protein_bind   CAP binding site: CAP binding activates transcription in the presence of cAMP. E. coli catabolite activator protein
   1329..1421    -  CDS            lacI (fragment): lac repressor; lacI; The lac repressor binds to the lac operator to inhibit transcription in E. coli. This inhibition can be relieved by adding lactose or isopropyl-β-D-thiogalactopyranoside (IPTG).
   1604..2192    -  rep_origin     ori: high-copy-number ColE1/pMB1/pBR322/pUC origin of replication
   2363..3223    -  CDS            AmpR: β-lactamase; bla; confers resistance to ampicillin, carbenicillin, and related antibiotics
   3224..3328    -  promoter       AmpR promoter: bla
   3387..3439    -  misc_feature   bom (fragment): basis of mobility region from pBR322
   3594..3973    +  enhancer       CMV enhancer: human cytomegalovirus immediate early enhancer
   3974..4173    +  promoter       CMV promoter: human cytomegalovirus (CMV) immediate early promoter
   4191..4371    +  LTR            5' LTR (truncated): truncated 5' long terminal repeat (LTR) from HIV-1
   4418..4543    +  misc_feature   HIV-1 Ψ: packaging signal of human immunodeficiency virus type 1
   4527..4890    +  CDS            HIV-1 gag (fragment): gag protein from human immunodeficiency virus 1; gag
   5036..5269    +  misc_feature   RRE: The Rev response element (RRE) of HIV-1 allows for Rev-dependent mRNA export from the nucleus to the cytoplasm.
   5646..5746    +  CDS            Rev (fragment): human immunodeficiency virus 1 (HIV-1) Rev protein; rev; enhances nuclear export of unspliced and incompletely spliced viral mRNAs
   5796..5913    +  misc_feature   cPPT/CTS: central polypurine tract and central termination sequence of HIV-1
   5964..6204    +  promoter       U6 promoter: RNA polymerase III promoter for human U6 snRNA
   6234..6309    +  misc_RNA       gRNA scaffold: guide RNA scaffold for the Streptococcus pyogenes CRISPR/Cas9 system
   6327..6345    +  CDS            small t antigen (fragment): SV40 (simian virus 40) small t antigen
   6371..6582    +  promoter       EF-1α core promoter: core promoter for human elongation factor EF-1α
   6607..10710   +  CDS            Cas9: Cas9 (Csn1) endonuclease from the Streptococcus pyogenes Type II CRISPR/Cas system generates RNA-guided double strand breaks in DNA
  10848..11445   +  CDS            PuroR (fragment): puromycin N-acetyltransferase; pac from Streptomyces; confers resistance to puromycin
  11461..12049   +  misc_feature   WPRE: woodchuck hepatitis virus posttranscriptional regulatory element
  12100..12119   +  misc_feature   cPPT/CTS (fragment): central polypurine tract and central termination sequence of HIV-1
  12121..12354   +  LTR            3' LTR (ΔU3): self-inactivating 3' long terminal repeat (LTR) from HIV-1
  12386..12610   +  polyA_signal   bGH poly(A) signal: bovine growth hormone polyadenylation signal
  12614..12635   +  promoter       SV40 promoter (fragment): SV40 enhancer and early promoter
  12656..71      +  rep_origin     f1 ori (across the origin) (sequence partly withheld): f1 bacteriophage origin of replication; arrow indicates direction of (+) strand synthesis
>Addgene plasmid #195021 | LentiCRISPRCreb5gRNA | addgene full sequence | sequence record 383803 | Addgene NGS Result
ATAAGGGATTTTGCCGATTTCGGCCTATTGGTTAAAAAATGAGCTGATTTAACAAAAATTTAACGCGAAT
TAATTCTGTGGAATGTGTGTCAGTTAGGGTGTGGAAAGTCCCCAGGCTCCCCAGCAGGCAGAAGTATGCA
AAGCATGCATCTCAATTAGTCAGCAACCAGGTGTGGAAAGTCCCCAGGCTCCCCAGCAGGCAGAAGTATG
CAAAGCATGCATCTCAATTAGTCAGCAACCATAGTCCCGCCCCTAACTCCGCCCATCCCGCCCCTAACTC
CGCCCAGTTCCGCCCATTCTCCGCCCCATGGCTGACTAATTTTTTTTATTTATGCAGAGGCCGAGGCCGC
CTCTGCCTCTGAGCTATTCCAGAAGTAGTGAGGAGGCTTTTTTGGAGGCCTAGGCTTTTGCAAAAAGCTC
CCGGGAGCTTGTATATCCATTTTCGGATCTGATCAGCACGTGTTGACAATTAATCATCGGCATAGTATAT
CGGCATAGTATAATACGACAAGGTGAGGAACTAAACCATGGCCAAGTTGACCAGTGCCGTTCCGGTGCTC
ACCGCGCGCGACGTCGCCGGAGCGGTCGAGTTCTGGACCGACCGGCTCGGGTTCTCCCGGGACTTCGTGG
AGGACGACTTCGCCGGTGTGGTCCGGGACGACGTGACCCTGTTCATCAGCGCGGTCCAGGACCAGGTGGT
GCCGGACAACACCCTGGCCTGGGTGTGGGTGCGCGGCCTGGACGAGCTGTACGCCGAGTGGTCGGAGGTC
GTGTCCACGAACTTCCGGGACGCCTCCGGGCCGGCCATGACCGAGATCGGCGAGCAGCCGTGGGGGCGGG
AGTTCGCCCTGCGCGACCCGGCCGGCAACTGCGTGCACTTCGTGGCCGAGGAGCAGGACTGACACGTGCT
ACGAGATTTCGATTCCACCGCCGCCTTCTATGAAAGGTTGGGCTTCGGAATCGTTTTCCGGGACGCCGGC
TGGATGATCCTCCAGCGCGGGGATCTCATGCTGGAGTTCTTCGCCCACCCCAACTTGTTTATTGCAGCTT
ATAATGGTTACAAATAAAGCAATAGCATCACAAATTTCACAAATAAAGCATTTTTTTCACTGCATTCTAG
TTGTGGTTTGTCCAAACTCATCAATGTATCTTATCATGTCTGTATACCGTCGACCTCTAGCTAGAGCTTG
GCGTAATCATGGTCATAGCTGTTTCCTGTGTGAAATTGTTATCCGCTCACAATTCCACACAACATACGAG
CCGGAAGCATAAAGTGTAAAGCCTGGGGTGCCTAATGAGTGAGCTAACTCACATTAATTGCGTTGCGCTC
ACTGCCCGCTTTCCAGTCGGGAAACCTGTCGTGCCAGCTGCATTAATGAATCGGCCAACGCGCGGGGAGA
GGCGGTTTGCGTATTGGGCGCTCTTCCGCTTCCTCGCTCACTGACTCGCTGCGCTCGGTCGTTCGGCTGC
GGCGAGCGGTATCAGCTCACTCAAAGGCGGTAATACGGTTATCCACAGAATCAGGGGATAACGCAGGAAA
GAACATGTGAGCAAAAGGCCAGCAAAAGGCCAGGAACCGTAAAAAGGCCGCGTTGCTGGCGTTTTTCCAT
AGGCTCCGCCCCCCTGACGAGCATCACAAAAATCGACGCTCAAGTCAGAGGTGGCGAAACCCGACAGGAC
TATAAAGATACCAGGCGTTTCCCCCTGGAAGCTCCCTCGTGCGCTCTCCTGTTCCGACCCTGCCGCTTAC
CGGATACCTGTCCGCCTTTCTCCCTTCGGGAAGCGTGGCGCTTTCTCATAGCTCACGCTGTAGGTATCTC
AGTTCGGTGTAGGTCGTTCGCTCCAAGCTGGGCTGTGTGCACGAACCCCCCGTTCAGCCCGACCGCTGCG
CCTTATCCGGTAACTATCGTCTTGAGTCCAACCCGGTAAGACACGACTTATCGCCACTGGCAGCAGCCAC
TGGTAACAGGATTAGCAGAGCGAGGTATGTAGGCGGTGCTACAGAGTTCTTGAAGTGGTGGCCTAACTAC
GGCTACACTAGAAGAACAGTATTTGGTATCTGCGCTCTGCTGAAGCCAGTTACCTTCGGAAAAAGAGTTG
GTAGCTCTTGATCCGGCAAACAAACCACCGCTGGTAGCGGTGGTTTTTTTGTTTGCAAGCAGCAGATTAC
GCGCAGAAAAAAAGGATCTCAAGAAGATCCTTTGATCTTTTCTACGGGGTCTGACGCTCAGTGGAACGAA
AACTCACGTTAAGGGATTTTGGTCATGAGATTATCAAAAAGGATCTTCACCTAGATCCTTTTAAATTAAA
AATGAAGTTTTAAATCAATCTAAAGTATATATGAGTAAACTTGGTCTGACAGTTACCAATGCTTAATCAG
TGAGGCACCTATCTCAGCGATCTGTCTATTTCGTTCATCCATAGTTGCCTGACTCCCCGTCGTGTAGATA
ACTACGATACGGGAGGGCTTACCATCTGGCCCCAGTGCTGCAATGATACCGCGAGACCCACGCTCACCGG
CTCCAGATTTATCAGCAATAAACCAGCCAGCCGGAAGGGCCGAGCGCAGAAGTGGTCCTGCAACTTTATC
CGCCTCCATCCAGTCTATTAATTGTTGCCGGGAAGCTAGAGTAAGTAGTTCGCCAGTTAATAGTTTGCGC
AACGTTGTTGCCATTGCTACAGGCATCGTGGTGTCACGCTCGTCGTTTGGTATGGCTTCATTCAGCTCCG
GTTCCCAACGATCAAGGCGAGTTACATGATCCCCCATGTTGTGCAAAAAAGCGGTTAGCTCCTTCGGTCC
TCCGATCGTTGTCAGAAGTAAGTTGGCCGCAGTGTTATCACTCATGGTTATGGCAGCACTGCATAATTCT
CTTACTGTCATGCCATCCGTAAGATGCTTTTCTGTGACTGGTGAGTACTCAACCAAGTCATTCTGAGAAT
AGTGTATGCGGCGACCGAGTTGCTCTTGCCCGGCGTCAATACGGGATAATACCGCGCCACATAGCAGAAC
TTTAAAAGTGCTCATCATTGGAAAACGTTCTTCGGGGCGAAAACTCTCAAGGATCTTACCGCTGTTGAGA
TCCAGTTCGATGTAACCCACTCGTGCACCCAACTGATCTTCAGCATCTTTTACTTTCACCAGCGTTTCTG
GGTGAGCAAAAACAGGAAGGCAAAATGCCGCAAAAAAGGGAATAAGGGCGACACGGAAATGTTGAATACT
CATACTCTTCCTTTTTCAATATTATTGAAGCATTTATCAGGGTTATTGTCTCATGAGCGGATACATATTT
GAATGTATTTAGAAAAATAAACAAATAGGGGTTCCGCGCACATTTCCCCGAAAAGTGCCACCTGACGTCG
ACGGATCGGGAGATCTCCCGATCCCCTATGGTGCACTCTCAGTACAATCTGCTCTGATGCCGCATAGTTA
AGCCAGTATCTGCTCCCTGCTTGTGTGTTGGAGGTCGCTGAGTAGTGCGCGAGCAAAATTTAAGCTACAA
CAAGGCAAGGCTTGACCGACAATTGCATGAAGAATCTGCTTAGGGTTAGGCGTTTTGCGCTGCTTCGCGA
TGTACGGGCCAGATATACGCGTTGACATTGATTATTGACTAGTTATTAATAGTAATCAATTACGGGGTCA
TTAGTTCATAGCCCATATATGGAGTTCCGCGTTACATAACTTACGGTAAATGGCCCGCCTGGCTGACCGC
CCAACGACCCCCGCCCATTGACGTCAATAATGACGTATGTTCCCATAGTAACGCCAATAGGGACTTTCCA
TTGACGTCAATGGGTGGAGTATTTACGGTAAACTGCCCACTTGGCAGTACATCAAGTGTATCATATGCCA
AGTACGCCCCCTATTGACGTCAATGACGGTAAATGGCCCGCCTGGCATTATGCCCAGTACATGACCTTAT
GGGACTTTCCTACTTGGCAGTACATCTACGTATTAGTCATCGCTATTACCATGGTGATGCGGTTTTGGCA
GTACATCAATGGGCGTGGATAGCGGTTTGACTCACGGGGATTTCCAAGTCTCCACCCCATTGACGTCAAT
GGGAGTTTGTTTTGGCACCAAAATCAACGGGACTTTCCAAAATGTCGTAACAACTCCGCCCCATTGACGC
AAATGGGCGGTAGGCGTGTACGGTGGGAGGTCTATATAAGCAGCGCGTTTTGCCTGTACTGGGTCTCTCT
GGTTAGACCAGATCTGAGCCTGGGAGCTCTCTGGCTAACTAGGGAACCCACTGCTTAAGCCTCAATAAAG
CTTGCCTTGAGTGCTTCAAGTAGTGTGTGCCCGTCTGTTGTGTGACTCTGGTAACTAGAGATCCCTCAGA
CCCTTTTAGTCAGTGTGGAAAATCTCTAGCAGTGGCGCCCGAACAGGGACTTGAAAGCGAAAGGGAAACC
AGAGGAGCTCTCTCGACGCAGGACTCGGCTTGCTGAAGCGCGCACGGCAAGAGGCGAGGGGCGGCGACTG
GTGAGTACGCCAAAAATTTTGACTAGCGGAGGCTAGAAGGAGAGAGATGGGTGCGAGAGCGTCAGTATTA
AGCGGGGGAGAATTAGATCGCGATGGGAAAAAATTCGGTTAAGGCCAGGGGGAAAGAAAAAATATAAATT
AAAACATATAGTATGGGCAAGCAGGGAGCTAGAACGATTCGCAGTTAATCCTGGCCTGTTAGAAACATCA
GAAGGCTGTAGACAAATACTGGGACAGCTACAACCATCCCTTCAGACAGGATCAGAAGAACTTAGATCAT
TATATAATACAGTAGCAACCCTCTATTGTGTGCATCAAAGGATAGAGATAAAAGACACCAAGGAAGCTTT
AGACAAGATAGAGGAAGAGCAAAACAAAAGTAAGACCACCGCACAGCAAGCGGCCGCTGATCTTCAGACC
TGGAGGAGGAGATATGAGGGACAATTGGAGAAGTGAATTATATAAATATAAAGTAGTAAAAATTGAACCA
TTAGGAGTAGCACCCACCAAGGCAAAGAGAAGAGTGGTGCAGAGAGAAAAAAGAGCAGTGGGAATAGGAG
CTTTGTTCCTTGGGTTCTTGGGAGCAGCAGGAAGCACTATGGGCGCAGCGTCAATGACGCTGACGGTACA
GGCCAGACAATTATTGTCTGGTATAGTGCAGCAGCAGAACAATTTGCTGAGGGCTATTGAGGCGCAACAG
CATCTGTTGCAACTCACAGTCTGGGGCATCAAGCAGCTCCAGGCAAGAATCCTGGCTGTGGAAAGATACC
TAAAGGATCAACAGCTCCTGGGGATTTGGGGTTGCTCTGGAAAACTCATTTGCACCACTGCTGTGCCTTG
GAATGCTAGTTGGAGTAATAAATCTCTGGAACAGATTTGGAATCACACGACCTGGATGGAGTGGGACAGA
GAAATTAACAATTACACAAGCTTAATACACTCCTTAATTGAAGAATCGCAAAACCAGCAAGAAAAGAATG
AACAAGAATTATTGGAATTAGATAAATGGGCAAGTTTGTGGAATTGGTTTAACATAACAAATTGGCTGTG
GTATATAAAATTATTCATAATGATAGTAGGAGGCTTGGTAGGTTTAAGAATAGTTTTTGCTGTACTTTCT
ATAGTGAATAGAGTTAGGCAGGGATATTCACCATTATCGTTTCAGACCCACCTCCCAACCCCGAGGGGAC
CCGACAGGCCCGAAGGAATAGAAGAAGAAGGTGGAGAGAGAGACAGAGACAGATCCATTCGATTAGTGAA
CGGATCGGCACTGCGTGCGCCAATTCTGCAGACAAATGGCAGTATTCATCCACAATTTTAAAAGAAAAGG
GGGGATTGGGGGGTACAGTGCAGGGGAAAGAATAGTAGACATAATAGCAACAGACATACAAACTAAAGAA
TTACAAAAACAAATTACAAAAATTCAAAATTTTCGGGTTTATTACAGGGACAGCAGAGATCCAGTTTGGT
TAATTAAGGTACCGAGGGCCTATTTCCCATGATTCCTTCATATTTGCATATACGATACAAGGCTGTTAGA
GAGATAATTAGAATTAATTTGACTGTAAACACAAAGATATTAGTACAAAATACGTGACGTAGAAAGTAAT
AATTTCTTGGGTAGTTTGCAGTTTTAAAATTATGTTTTAAAATGGACTATCATATGCTTACCGTAACTTG
AAAGTATTTCGATTTCTTGGCTTTATATATCTTGTGGAAAGGACGAAACACCGCTGAAGCTGCATGTTTG
TCTGTTTTAGAGCTAGAAATAGCAAGTTAAAATAAGGCTAGTCCGTTATCAACTTGAAAAAGTGGCACCG
AGTCGGTGCTTTTTTGAATTCGCTAGCTAGGTCTTGAAAGGAGTGGGAATTGGCTCCGGTGCCCGTCAGT
GGGCAGAGCGCACATCGCCCACAGTCCCCGAGAAGTTGGGGGGAGGGGTCGGCAATTGATCCGGTGCCTA
GAGAAGGTGGCGCGGGGTAAACTGGGAAAGTGATGTCGTGTACTGGCTCCGCCTTTTTCCCGAGGGTGGG
GGAGAACCGTATATAAGTGCAGTAGTCGCCGTGAACGTTCTTTTTCGCAACGGGTTTGCCGCCAGAACAC
AGGACCGGTTCTAGAGCGCTGCCACCATGGACAAGAAGTACAGCATCGGCCTGGACATCGGCACCAACTC
TGTGGGCTGGGCCGTGATCACCGACGAGTACAAGGTGCCCAGCAAGAAATTCAAGGTGCTGGGCAACACC
GACCGGCACAGCATCAAGAAGAACCTGATCGGAGCCCTGCTGTTCGACAGCGGCGAAACAGCCGAGGCCA
CCCGGCTGAAGAGAACCGCCAGAAGAAGATACACCAGACGGAAGAACCGGATCTGCTATCTGCAAGAGAT
CTTCAGCAACGAGATGGCCAAGGTGGACGACAGCTTCTTCCACAGACTGGAAGAGTCCTTCCTGGTGGAA
GAGGATAAGAAGCACGAGCGGCACCCCATCTTCGGCAACATCGTGGACGAGGTGGCCTACCACGAGAAGT
ACCCCACCATCTACCACCTGAGAAAGAAACTGGTGGACAGCACCGACAAGGCCGACCTGCGGCTGATCTA
TCTGGCCCTGGCCCACATGATCAAGTTCCGGGGCCACTTCCTGATCGAGGGCGACCTGAACCCCGACAAC
AGCGACGTGGACAAGCTGTTCATCCAGCTGGTGCAGACCTACAACCAGCTGTTCGAGGAAAACCCCATCA
ACGCCAGCGGCGTGGACGCCAAGGCCATCCTGTCTGCCAGACTGAGCAAGAGCAGACGGCTGGAAAATCT
GATCGCCCAGCTGCCCGGCGAGAAGAAGAATGGCCTGTTCGGAAACCTGATTGCCCTGAGCCTGGGCCTG
ACCCCCAACTTCAAGAGCAACTTCGACCTGGCCGAGGATGCCAAACTGCAGCTGAGCAAGGACACCTACG
ACGACGACCTGGACAACCTGCTGGCCCAGATCGGCGACCAGTACGCCGACCTGTTTCTGGCCGCCAAGAA
CCTGTCCGACGCCATCCTGCTGAGCGACATCCTGAGAGTGAACACCGAGATCACCAAGGCCCCCCTGAGC
GCCTCTATGATCAAGAGATACGACGAGCACCACCAGGACCTGACCCTGCTGAAAGCTCTCGTGCGGCAGC
AGCTGCCTGAGAAGTACAAAGAGATTTTCTTCGACCAGAGCAAGAACGGCTACGCCGGCTACATTGACGG
CGGAGCCAGCCAGGAAGAGTTCTACAAGTTCATCAAGCCCATCCTGGAAAAGATGGACGGCACCGAGGAA
CTGCTCGTGAAGCTGAACAGAGAGGACCTGCTGCGGAAGCAGCGGACCTTCGACAACGGCAGCATCCCCC
ACCAGATCCACCTGGGAGAGCTGCACGCCATTCTGCGGCGGCAGGAAGATTTTTACCCATTCCTGAAGGA
CAACCGGGAAAAGATCGAGAAGATCCTGACCTTCCGCATCCCCTACTACGTGGGCCCTCTGGCCAGGGGA
AACAGCAGATTCGCCTGGATGACCAGAAAGAGCGAGGAAACCATCACCCCCTGGAACTTCGAGGAAGTGG
TGGACAAGGGCGCTTCCGCCCAGAGCTTCATCGAGCGGATGACCAACTTCGATAAGAACCTGCCCAACGA
GAAGGTGCTGCCCAAGCACAGCCTGCTGTACGAGTACTTCACCGTGTATAACGAGCTGACCAAAGTGAAA
TACGTGACCGAGGGAATGAGAAAGCCCGCCTTCCTGAGCGGCGAGCAGAAAAAGGCCATCGTGGACCTGC
TGTTCAAGACCAACCGGAAAGTGACCGTGAAGCAGCTGAAAGAGGACTACTTCAAGAAAATCGAGTGCTT
CGACTCCGTGGAAATCTCCGGCGTGGAAGATCGGTTCAACGCCTCCCTGGGCACATACCACGATCTGCTG
AAAATTATCAAGGACAAGGACTTCCTGGACAATGAGGAAAACGAGGACATTCTGGAAGATATCGTGCTGA
CCCTGACACTGTTTGAGGACAGAGAGATGATCGAGGAACGGCTGAAAACCTATGCCCACCTGTTCGACGA
CAAAGTGATGAAGCAGCTGAAGCGGCGGAGATACACCGGCTGGGGCAGGCTGAGCCGGAAGCTGATCAAC
GGCATCCGGGACAAGCAGTCCGGCAAGACAATCCTGGATTTCCTGAAGTCCGACGGCTTCGCCAACAGAA
ACTTCATGCAGCTGATCCACGACGACAGCCTGACCTTTAAAGAGGACATCCAGAAAGCCCAGGTGTCCGG
CCAGGGCGATAGCCTGCACGAGCACATTGCCAATCTGGCCGGCAGCCCCGCCATTAAGAAGGGCATCCTG
CAGACAGTGAAGGTGGTGGACGAGCTCGTGAAAGTGATGGGCCGGCACAAGCCCGAGAACATCGTGATCG
AAATGGCCAGAGAGAACCAGACCACCCAGAAGGGACAGAAGAACAGCCGCGAGAGAATGAAGCGGATCGA
AGAGGGCATCAAAGAGCTGGGCAGCCAGATCCTGAAAGAACACCCCGTGGAAAACACCCAGCTGCAGAAC
GAGAAGCTGTACCTGTACTACCTGCAGAATGGGCGGGATATGTACGTGGACCAGGAACTGGACATCAACC
GGCTGTCCGACTACGATGTGGACCATATCGTGCCTCAGAGCTTTCTGAAGGACGACTCCATCGACAACAA
GGTGCTGACCAGAAGCGACAAGAACCGGGGCAAGAGCGACAACGTGCCCTCCGAAGAGGTCGTGAAGAAG
ATGAAGAACTACTGGCGGCAGCTGCTGAACGCCAAGCTGATTACCCAGAGAAAGTTCGACAATCTGACCA
AGGCCGAGAGAGGCGGCCTGAGCGAACTGGATAAGGCCGGCTTCATCAAGAGACAGCTGGTGGAAACCCG
GCAGATCACAAAGCACGTGGCACAGATCCTGGACTCCCGGATGAACACTAAGTACGACGAGAATGACAAG
CTGATCCGGGAAGTGAAAGTGATCACCCTGAAGTCCAAGCTGGTGTCCGATTTCCGGAAGGATTTCCAGT
TTTACAAAGTGCGCGAGATCAACAACTACCACCACGCCCACGACGCCTACCTGAACGCCGTCGTGGGAAC
CGCCCTGATCAAAAAGTACCCTAAGCTGGAAAGCGAGTTCGTGTACGGCGACTACAAGGTGTACGACGTG
CGGAAGATGATCGCCAAGAGCGAGCAGGAAATCGGCAAGGCTACCGCCAAGTACTTCTTCTACAGCAACA
TCATGAACTTTTTCAAGACCGAGATTACCCTGGCCAACGGCGAGATCCGGAAGCGGCCTCTGATCGAGAC
AAACGGCGAAACCGGGGAGATCGTGTGGGATAAGGGCCGGGATTTTGCCACCGTGCGGAAAGTGCTGAGC
ATGCCCCAAGTGAATATCGTGAAAAAGACCGAGGTGCAGACAGGCGGCTTCAGCAAAGAGTCTATCCTGC
CCAAGAGGAACAGCGATAAGCTGATCGCCAGAAAGAAGGACTGGGACCCTAAGAAGTACGGCGGCTTCGA
CAGCCCCACCGTGGCCTATTCTGTGCTGGTGGTGGCCAAAGTGGAAAAGGGCAAGTCCAAGAAACTGAAG
AGTGTGAAAGAGCTGCTGGGGATCACCATCATGGAAAGAAGCAGCTTCGAGAAGAATCCCATCGACTTTC
TGGAAGCCAAGGGCTACAAAGAAGTGAAAAAGGACCTGATCATCAAGCTGCCTAAGTACTCCCTGTTCGA
GCTGGAAAACGGCCGGAAGAGAATGCTGGCCTCTGCCGGCGAACTGCAGAAGGGAAACGAACTGGCCCTG
CCCTCCAAATATGTGAACTTCCTGTACCTGGCCAGCCACTATGAGAAGCTGAAGGGCTCCCCCGAGGATA
ATGAGCAGAAACAGCTGTTTGTGGAACAGCACAAGCACTACCTGGACGAGATCATCGAGCAGATCAGCGA
GTTCTCCAAGAGAGTGATCCTGGCCGACGCTAATCTGGACAAAGTGCTGTCCGCCTACAACAAGCACCGG
GATAAGCCCATCAGAGAGCAGGCCGAGAATATCATCCACCTGTTTACCCTGACCAATCTGGGAGCCCCTG
CCGCCTTCAAGTACTTTGACACCACCATCGACCGGAAGAGGTACACCAGCACCAAAGAGGTGCTGGACGC
CACCCTGATCCACCAGAGCATCACCGGCCTGTACGAGACACGGATCGACCTGTCTCAGCTGGGAGGCGAC
AAGCGACCTGCCGCCACAAAGAAGGCTGGACAGGCTAAGAAGAAGAAAGATTACAAAGACGATGACGATA
AGGGATCCGGCGCAACAAACTTCTCTCTGCTGAAACAAGCCGGAGATGTCGAAGAGAATCCTGGACCGAC
CGAGTACAAGCCCACGGTGCGCCTCGCCACCCGCGACGACGTCCCCAGGGCCGTACGCACCCTCGCCGCC
GCGTTCGCCGACTACCCCGCCACGCGCCACACCGTCGATCCGGACCGCCACATCGAGCGGGTCACCGAGC
TGCAAGAACTCTTCCTCACGCGCGTCGGGCTCGACATCGGCAAGGTGTGGGTCGCGGACGACGGCGCCGC
GGTGGCGGTCTGGACCACGCCGGAGAGCGTCGAAGCGGGGGCGGTGTTCGCCGAGATCGGCCCGCGCATG
GCCGAGTTGAGCGGTTCCCGGCTGGCCGCGCAGCAACAGATGGAAGGCCTCCTGGCGCCGCACCGGCCCA
AGGAGCCCGCGTGGTTCCTGGCCACCGTCGGAGTCTCGCCCGACCACCAGGGCAAGGGTCTGGGCAGCGC
CGTCGTGCTCCCCGGAGTGGAGGCGGCCGAGCGCGCCGGGGTGCCCGCCTTCCTGGAGACCTCCGCGCCC
CGCAACCTCCCCTTCTACGAGCGGCTCGGCTTCACCGTCACCGCCGACGTCGAGGTGCCCGAAGGACCGC
GCACCTGGTGCATGACCCGCAAGCCCGGTGCCTGAACGCGTTAAGTCGACAATCAACCTCTGGATTACAA
AATTTGTGAAAGATTGACTGGTATTCTTAACTATGTTGCTCCTTTTACGCTATGTGGATACGCTGCTTTA
ATGCCTTTGTATCATGCTATTGCTTCCCGTATGGCTTTCATTTTCTCCTCCTTGTATAAATCCTGGTTGC
TGTCTCTTTATGAGGAGTTGTGGCCCGTTGTCAGGCAACGTGGCGTGGTGTGCACTGTGTTTGCTGACGC
AACCCCCACTGGTTGGGGCATTGCCACCACCTGTCAGCTCCTTTCCGGGACTTTCGCTTTCCCCCTCCCT
ATTGCCACGGCGGAACTCATCGCCGCCTGCCTTGCCCGCTGCTGGACAGGGGCTCGGCTGTTGGGCACTG
ACAATTCCGTGGTGTTGTCGGGGAAATCATCGTCCTTTCCTTGGCTGCTCGCCTGTGTTGCCACCTGGAT
TCTGCGCGGGACGTCCTTCTGCTACGTCCCTTCGGCCCTCAATCCAGCGGACCTTCCTTCCCGCGGCCTG
CTGCCGGCTCTGCGGCCTCTTCCGCGTCTTCGCCTTCGCCCTCAGACGAGTCGGATCTCCCTTTGGGCCG
CCTCCCCGCGTCGACTTTAAGACCAATGACTTACAAGGCAGCTGTAGATCTTAGCCACTTTTTAAAAGAA
AAGGGGGGACTGGAAGGGCTAATTCACTCCCAACGAAGACAAGATCTGCTTTTTGCTTGTACTGGGTCTC
TCTGGTTAGACCAGATCTGAGCCTGGGAGCTCTCTGGCTAACTAGGGAACCCACTGCTTAAGCCTCAATA
AAGCTTGCCTTGAGTGCTTCAAGTAGTGTGTGCCCGTCTGTTGTGTGACTCTGGTAACTAGAGATCCCTC
AGACCCTTTTAGTCAGTGTGGAAAATCTCTAGCAGGGCCCGTTTAAACCCGCTGATCAGCCTCGACTGTG
CCTTCTAGTTGCCAGCCATCTGTTGTTTGCCCCTCCCCCGTGCCTTCCTTGACCCTGGAAGGTGCCACTC
CCACTGTCCTTTCCTAATAAAATGAGGAAATTGCATCGCATTGTCTGAGTAGGTGTCATTCTATTCTGGG
GGGTGGGGTGGGGCAGGACAGCAAGGGGGAGGATTGGGAAGACAATAGCAGGCATGCTGGGGATGCGGTG
GGCTCTATGGCTTCTGAGGCGGAAAGAACCAGCTGGGGCTCTAGGGGGTATCCCC
[124 nt withheld, positions 12656-12779]
C
[91 nt withheld, positions 12781-12871]
A
[49 nt withheld, positions 12873-12921]
CCTTTGACGTTGGAGTCCACGTTCTTT
[37 nt withheld, positions 12949-12985]
ACCCTATCTCGGTCTATTCTTTTGATTT
